Addgene plasmid #72992: pBP-TL8
Purpose: RBS_L1
Depositing lab: Paul Freemont. Depositing organization: Imperial College London. Publication: EcoFlex: A Multifunctional MoClo Kit for E. coli Synthetic Biology. Moore SJ, Lai HE, Kelwick RJ, Chee SM, Bell DJ, Polizzi KM, Freemont PS. ACS Synth Biol. 2016 May 2. 10.1021/acssynbio.6b00031 PubMed 27096716.
Backbone
  Vector backbone: pSB1C3
  Backbone manufacturer: iGEM
  Backbone size w/o insert (bp): 3039
  Vector type: Synthetic Biology
Growth in bacteria
  Bacterial resistance: Chloramphenicol, 25 μg/mL
  Growth temperature: 37°C
  Growth strain: JM109
  Copy number: High Copy
Gene/Insert
  Gene/Insert name: L1 RBS
  Species: Synthetic
  Mutation: CAT gene - C435G (nucleotide) - silent mutagenesis to remove BsmBI site
  Cloning method: Restriction Enzyme; 5′ cloning site Unknown (unknown if destroyed); 3′ cloning site Unknown (unknown if destroyed)
  Sequencing primers: 5′ VF2 (5' tgccacctgacgtctaagaa 3'); 3′ VR (5' attaccgcctttgagtgagc 3')
Terms and licenses: Academic/Nonprofit Terms; Industry Terms: Not Available to Industry
How to cite: pBP-TL8 was a gift from Paul Freemont (Addgene plasmid # 72992 ; http://n2t.net/addgene:72992 ; RRID:Addgene_72992)
