[The description below was written by a language model from this plasmid's Addgene catalogue record.]
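Description:
pBP-TL8 is a basic-part ("bioparts") plasmid from the EcoFlex kit, a Modular Cloning (MoClo) toolkit for building genetic circuits and expression constructs in E. coli. It is built on the iGEM standard backbone pSB1C3, a high-copy synthetic-biology vector propagated in E. coli and selected with chloramphenicol. The chloramphenicol acetyltransferase (CAT) resistance gene in this version carries a silent C435G nucleotide substitution that removes an internal BsmBI recognition site. This kind of "domestication" is typical of Golden Gate/MoClo systems, where Type IIS enzymes are used for assembly and stray sites in the backbone would otherwise cause unwanted cleavage.

The payload is a single short synthetic regulatory part, a ribosome binding site designated L1 RBS (purpose field "RBS_L1"). It is a translation-initiation element rather than a coding sequence, and the plasmid itself carries no recorded promoter, reporter, or tag. The record gives no measured translation strength for this RBS, and it lists the flanking cloning sites as unknown, so the specific overhangs or enzymes used to release the part cannot be stated from this entry. No feature table was supplied, so details such as the origin of replication are inferred only from the named backbone and its high-copy designation.

In use, a part plasmid like this serves as a storage and donor vector. The RBS is combined with separately stored promoter, coding sequence, and terminator parts in a hierarchical assembly to produce complete transcription units, and choosing among alternative RBS parts is a common way to tune protein expression levels in E. coli.
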