>Addgene plasmid #72992 | pBP-TL8 | depositor partial sequence | sequence record 133843 | Partial sequence between BsaI sites - Backbone pBP-RBS_H1
GGTCTCAGTACAGATCTAATAATTTTGTTTAACTTTAAAGAGATACATATGAGACC
