>Addgene plasmid #72992 | pBP-TL8 | addgene partial sequence | sequence record 147317 | RNAde-BB-1F 5'-tgccacctgacgtctaagaa-3'
CCTATAAAATAGGCGTATCACGAGGCAGAATTTCAGATAAAAAAAATCCTTAGCTTTCGCTAAGGATGAT
TTCTGGAATTCGCGGCCGCTTCTAGAACGTCTCAATCTCTATTTGACGGCTAGCTCAGTCCTAGGTACAG
TGCTAGCGGTCTCAGTACAGATCTAATAATTTTGTTTAACTTTAAAGAGATACATATGAGACCGCGTAAA
GGAGAAGAACTTTTCACTGGAGTTGTCCCAATTCTTGTTGAATTAGATGGTGATGTTAATGGGCACAAAT
TTTCTGTCAGTGGAGAGGGTGAAGGTGATGCAACATACGGAAAACTTACCCTTAAATTTATTTGCACTAC
TGGAAAACTACCTGTTCCATGGCCAACACTTGTCACTACTTTCGGTTATGGTGTTCAATGCTTTGCGAGA
TACCCAGATCATATGAAACAGCATGACTTTTTCAAGAGTGCCATGCCCGAAGGTTATGTACAGGAAAGAA
CTATATTTTTCAAAGATGACGGGAACTACAAGACACGTGCTGAAGTCAAGTTTGAAGGTGATACCCTTGT
TAATAGAATCGAGTTAAAAGGTATTGATTTTAAAGAAGATGGAAACATTCTTGGACACAAATTGGAATAC
AACTATAACTCACACAATGTATACATCATGGCAGACAAACAAAAGAATGGAATCAAAGTTAACTTCAAAA
TTAGACACAACATTGAAGATGGAAGCGTTCAACTAGCAGACCATTATCAACAAAATACTCCAATTGGCGA
TGGCCCTGTCCTTTTACCAGACAACCATTACCTGTCCACACAATCTGCCCTTTCGAAAGATCCCAACGAA
AAAGAGAGATCACATGG
