>Addgene plasmid #72992 | pBP-TL8 | addgene partial sequence | sequence record 147318 | RNAde-BB-2R 5'-attaccgcctttgagtgagc -3'
AAGCCTGCATAACGCGAAGTAATCTTTTCGGTTTTAAAGAAAAAGGGCAGGGTGGTGACACCTTGCCCTT
TTTTGCCGGACTGCAGCGTCTCTGGCAAACATATAAACGCAGAAAGGCCCACCCGAAGGTGAGCCAGTGT
GACTCTAGTAGAGAGCGTTCACCGACAAACAACAGATAAAACGAAAGGCCCAGTCTTTCGACTGAGCCTT
TCGTTTTATTTGATGCCTGGTCGATTATTTGTATAGTTCATCCATGCCATGTGTAATCCCAGCAGCTGTT
ACAAACTCAAGAAGGACCATGTGATCTCTCTTTTCGTTGGGATCTTTCGAAAGGGCAGATTGTGTGGACA
GGTAATGGTTGTCTGGTAAAAGGACAGGGCCATCGCCAATTGGAGTATTTTGTTGATAATGGTCTGCTAG
TTGAACGCTTCCATCTTCAATGTTGTGTCTAATTTTGAAGTTAACTTTGATTCCATTCTTTTGTTTGTCT
GCCATGATGTATACATTGTGTGAGTTATAGTTGTATTCCAATTTGTGTCCAAGAATGTTTCCATCTTCTT
TAAAATCAATACCTTTTAACTCGATTCTATTAACAAGGGTATCACCTTCAAACTTGACTTCAGCACGTGT
CTTGTAGTTCCCGTCATCTTTGAAAAATATAGTTCTTTCCTGTACATAACCTTCGGGCATGGCACTCTTG
AAAAAGTCATGCTGTTTCATATGATCTGGGTATCTCGCAAAGCATTGAACACCATAACCGAAAGTAGTGA
CAAGTGTTGGCCATGGAACA
